>Addgene plasmid #16003 | pCR3.1 GSK3beta KM HA | addgene partial sequence | sequence record 22367 | T7 5'-TAATACGACTCACTATAGGG-3'
GCTTGGTACCGAGCTCGGATCCACTAGTCCAGTGTGGTGGAATTCGGCTTTGTATCGTCGACATGTCAGG
GCGGCCCAGAACCACCTCCTTTGCGGAGAGCTGCAAGCCGGTGCAGCAGCCTTCAGCTTTTGGCAGCATG
AAAGTTAGCAGAGACAAGGACGGCAGCAAGGTGACAACAGTGGTGGCAACTCCTGGGCAGGGTCCAGACA
GGCCACAAGAAGTCAGCTATACAGACACTAAAGTGATTGGAAATGGATCATTTGGTGTGGTATATCAAGC
CAAACTTTGTGATTCAGGAGAACTGGTCGCCATCATGATAGTATTGCAGGACAAGAGATTTAAGAATCGA
GAGCTCCAGATCATGAGAAAGCTAGATCACTGTAACATAGTCCGATTGCGTTATTTCTTCTACTCCAGTG
GTGAGAAGAAAGATGAGGTCTATCTTAATCTGGTGCTGGACTATGTTCCGGAAACAGTATACAGAGTTGC
CAGACACTATAGTCGAGCCAAACAGACGCTCCCTGTGATTTATGTCAAGTTGTATATGTATCAGCTGTTC
CGAAGTTTAGCCTATATCCATTCCTTTGGAATCTGCCATCGGGATATTAAACCGCAGAACCTCTTGTTGG
ATCCTGATACTGCTGTATTAAAACTCTGTGACTTTGGAAGTGCAAAGCAGCTGGTCCGAGGAGAACCCAA
TGTTTCGTATATCTGTTCTCGGTACTATAGGGCACCAGAGTTGATCTTTGGAGCCACTGATTATACCTCT
