[The description below was written by a language model from this plasmid's Addgene catalogue record.]
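Description:
pCR3.1 GSK3beta KM HA is a mammalian expression plasmid built on the commercial pCR3.1 backbone (about 5 kb without insert). It is propagated in E. coli as a high-copy plasmid under ampicillin selection. It also carries a neomycin resistance marker, so transfected mammalian cells can be selected with G418 to obtain stable lines. The record does not include a feature table and does not state which promoter drives the insert. A T7 primer is listed for sequencing from the 5′ side, which indicates a T7 priming site upstream of the cloning region.

The payload is an approximately 1.5 kb insert encoding human glycogen synthase kinase 3 beta (GSK3B), introduced by restriction enzyme cloning, with an HA epitope tag fused to the C terminus. The coding sequence carries a K85M substitution, the "KM" of the name, which the record describes as rendering the kinase catalytically inactive. The HA tag allows the exogenous protein to be detected or immunoprecipitated with anti-HA antibodies and distinguished from endogenous GSK3β.

A kinase-dead construct of this kind typically serves as a negative control alongside wild-type or constitutively active GSK3β, or as a potential interfering mutant for testing whether a cellular response depends on GSK3β catalytic activity. The associated publication concerns the role of GSK3β in insulin-stimulated glucose metabolism, which is consistent with that use. The record also notes that part of the plasmid was derived from a construct made in another laboratory.
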