Addgene plasmid #16003: pCR3.1 GSK3beta KM HA
Depositing lab: Morris Birnbaum. Publication: The role of glycogen synthase kinase 3beta in insulin-stimulated glucose metabolism. Summers SA, Kao AW, Kohn AD, Backus GS, Roth RA, Pessin JE, Birnbaum MJ. J Biol Chem. 1999 Jun 18. 274(25):17934-40. 10.1074/jbc.274.25.17934 PubMed 10364240.
Backbone
  Vector backbone: pCR3.1
  Backbone manufacturer: Invitrogen
  Backbone size w/o insert (bp): 5000
  Vector type: Mammalian Expression
  Selectable markers: Neomycin (select with G418)
Growth in bacteria
  Bacterial resistance: Ampicillin, 100 μg/mL
  Growth temperature: 37°C
  Growth strain: DH5alpha
  Copy number: High Copy
Gene/Insert
  Gene/Insert name: GSK3beta (alt name: glycogen synthase kinase 3beta)
  Species: H. sapiens (human)
  Insert size (bp): 1500
  Mutation: K85M: catalytically inactive
  Entrez Gene: GSK3B
  Tag / fusion protein: HA (C terminal on insert)
  Cloning method: Restriction Enzyme
  Sequencing primers: 5′ T7
Resource information
  A portion of this plasmid was derived from a plasmid made by: Peter Klein, Univ of PA
Terms and licenses: Academic/Nonprofit Terms; Industry Terms: Not Available to Industry
How to cite: pCR3.1 GSK3beta KM HA was a gift from Morris Birnbaum (Addgene plasmid # 16003)
